Addgene plasmid #168549: pDONR223 SARS-CoV-1 NSP7_stop
Purpose: Gateway-compatible Entry vector
Depositing lab: Fritz Roth. Depositing organization: Sinai Health System. Publication: A resource of human coronavirus protein-coding sequences in a flexible, multipurpose Gateway Entry clone collection. Weller B, Lin CW, Pogoutse O, Sauer M, Marin-de la Rosa N, Strobel A, Young V, Knapp JJ, Rayhan A, Falter C, Kim DK, Roth FP, Falter-Braun P. G3 (Bethesda). 2023 Jul 5;13(7):jkad105. doi: 10.1093/g3journal/jkad105. PubMed 37267226.
Backbone
  Vector backbone: pDONR223
  Backbone manufacturer: Rual et al, Genome Res. 14:2128-2135, 2004.
  Backbone size w/o insert (bp): 5005
  Vector type: Other
Growth in bacteria
  Bacterial resistance: Spectinomycin, 50 μg/mL
  Growth temperature: 37°C
  Growth strain: DH5alpha
  Copy number: Unknown
Gene/Insert
  Gene/Insert name: NSP7
  Species: Other
  Insert size (bp): 252
  Entrez Gene: ORF1ab (a.k.a. sarsp1)
  Cloning method: Gateway Cloning
  Sequencing primers: 5′ m13-For; 3′ m13-Rev
Resource information
  A portion of this plasmid was derived from a plasmid made by: Falter-Braun Lab
Terms and licenses: Academic/Nonprofit Terms; Industry Terms
How to cite: pDONR223 SARS-CoV-1 NSP7_stop was a gift from Fritz Roth (Addgene plasmid # 168549 ; http://n2t.net/addgene:168549 ; RRID:Addgene_168549)
