[The description below was written by a language model from this plasmid's Addgene catalogue record and pLannotate feature annotations shown in this document.]
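Description:
pDONR223 SARS-CoV-1 NSP7_stop is a Gateway-compatible Entry clone built on the pDONR223 backbone and carrying the coding sequence for non-structural protein 7 (NSP7) of SARS-CoV-1, a 252 bp segment derived from the viral ORF1ab polyprotein gene. It belongs to a collection of human coronavirus protein-coding sequences prepared as flexible Entry clones. It is a bacterial propagation plasmid rather than an expression vector. It replicates in E. coli from a high-copy ColE1/pUC-type origin and is selected with spectinomycin through the aadA aminoglycoside adenylyltransferase gene (SmR). Upstream of SmR sit a class 1 integron Pc promoter fragment and a remnant of a gentamicin resistance gene.

In the sequenced plasmid (3,045 nt, smaller than the listed empty backbone because the donor cassette is replaced during cloning), the insert lies in the unannotated interval between two attL recombination sites. The annotation tool labels these attL3 and attL2; the first call may reflect sequence similarity among attL variants, since the record gives no other indication of a MultiSite arrangement. These sites allow LR Clonase-mediated transfer of the ORF into any compatible Destination vector, which then supplies the promoter and any tags. The "_stop" suffix suggests that the ORF retains a stop codon, which would suit native or N-terminally tagged expression rather than C-terminal fusions, though the record does not state this explicitly. The rrnB T1 and T2 terminators upstream of the cassette insulate it from read-through transcription. A T7 promoter lies downstream of the attL2 site, and M13 primer sites are used for sequencing. Short lacI and lacZα fragments are backbone remnants with no function.
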