Features (pLannotate 1.2.2; 11 found; start..end, strand, type, name):
    121..213     +  CDS            lacI (fragment): lac repressor; lacI; The lac repressor binds to the lac operator to inhibit transcription in E. coli. This inhibition can be relieved by adding lactose or isopropyl-β-D-thiogalactopyranoside (IPTG).
    268..295     -  terminator     rrnB T2 terminator: transcription terminator T2 from the E. coli rrnB gene
    427..470     +  terminator     rrnB T1 terminator: Escherichia coli rrnB; transcription terminator T1 from the E. coli rrnB gene
    517..553     -  CDS            lacZα (fragment): LacZα fragment of β-galactosidase; lacZ fragment
    570..665     +  protein_bind   attL3: mutant version of attL; recombination site for the Gateway® LR reaction LR Clonase™
    924..1023    -  protein_bind   attL2: mutant version of attL; recombination site for the Gateway® LR reaction LR Clonase™
   1041..1059    -  promoter       T7 promoter: promoter for bacteriophage T7 RNA polymerase
   1249..1272    +  promoter       Pc promoter (fragment): intI1 (promoter lies within the coding sequence); class 1 integron promoter
   1448..1504    +  CDS            GmR (fragment): gentamycin acetyltransferase; aacC1; confers resistance to gentamycin
   1511..2302    +  CDS            SmR: aminoglycoside adenylyltransferase (Murphy, 1985); aadA; confers resistance to spectinomycin and streptomycin
   2395..2983    +  rep_origin     ori: high-copy-number ColE1/pMB1/pBR322/pUC origin of replication
>Addgene plasmid #168549 | pDONR223 SARS-CoV-1 NSP7_stop | addgene full sequence | sequence record 424695 | Addgene NGS Result
CTTTCCTGCGTTATCCCCTGATTCTGTGGATAACCGTATTACCGCCTTTGAGTGAGCTGATACCGCTCGC
CGCAGCCGAACGACCGAGCGCAGCGAGTCAGTGAGCGAGGAAGCGGAAGAGCGCCCAATACGCAAACCGC
CTCTCCCCGCGCGTTGGCCGATTCATTAATGCAGCTGGCACGACAGGTTTCCCGACTGGAAAGCGGGCAG
TGAGCGCAACGCAATTAATACGCGTACCGCTAGCCAGGAAGAGTTTGTAGAAACGCAAAAAGGCCATCCG
TCAGGATGGCCTTCTGCTTAGTTTGATGCCTGGCAGTTTATGGCGGGCGTCCTGCCCGCCACCCTCCGGG
CCGTTGCTTCACAACGTTCAAATCCGCTCCCGGCGGATTTGTCCTACTCAGGAGAGCGTTCACCGACAAA
CAACAGATAAAACGAAAGGCCCAGTCTTCCGACTGAGCCTTTCGTTTTATTTGATGCCTGGCAGTTCCCT
ACTCTCGCGTTAACGCTAGCATGGATGTTTTCCCAGTCACGACGTTGTAAAACGACGGCCAGTCTTAAGC
TCGGGCCCCAAATAATGATTTTATTTTGACTGATAGTGACCTGTTCGTTGCAACAAATTGATGAGCAATG
CTTTTTTATAATGCCAACTTTGTACAAAAAAGTTGGCATGTCTAAAATGTCTGACGTAAAGTGCACATCT
GTGGTACTGCTCTCGGTTCTTCAACAACTTAGAGTAGAGTCATCTTCTAAATTGTGGGCACAATGTGTAC
AACTCCACAATGATATTCTTCTTGCAAAAGACACAACTGAAGCTTTCGAGAAGATGGTTTCTCTTTTGTC
TGTTTTGCTATCCATGCAGGGTGCTGTAGACATTAATAGGTTGTGCGAGGAAATGCTCGATAACCGTGCT
ACTCTTCAGTAATACCCAACTTTCTTGTACAAAGTTGGCATTATAAGAAAGCATTGCTTATCAATTTGTT
GCAACGAACAGGTCACTATCAGTCAAAATAAAATCATTATTTGCCATCCAGCTGATATCCCCTATAGTGA
GTCGTATTACATGGTCATAGCTGTTTCCTGGCAGCTCTGGCCCGTGTCTCAAAATCTCTGATGTTACATT
GCACAAGATAAAAATATATCATCATGCCTCCTCTAGACCAGCCAGGACAGAAATGCCTCGACTTCGCTGC
TACCCAAGGTTGCCGGGTGACGCACACCGTGGAAACGGATGAAGGCACGAACCCAGTGGACATAAGCCTG
TTCGGTTCGTAAGCTGTAATGCAAGTAGCGTATGCGCTCACGCAACTGGTCCAGAACCTTGACCGAACGC
AGCGGTGGTAACGGCGCAGTGGCGGTTTTCATGGCTTGTTATGACTGTTTTTTTGGGGTACAGTCTATGC
CTCGGGCATCCAAGCAGCAAGCGCGTTACGCCGTGGGTCGATGTTTGATGTTATGGAGCAGCAACGATGT
TACGCAGCAGGGCAGTCGCCCTAAAACAAAGTTAAACATTATGAGGGAAGCGGTGATCGCCGAAGTATCG
ACTCAACTATCAGAGGTAGTTGGCGTCATCGAGCGCCATCTCGAACCGACGTTGCTGGCCGTACATTTGT
ACGGCTCCGCAGTGGATGGCGGCCTGAAGCCACACAGTGATATTGATTTGCTGGTTACGGTGACCGTAAG
GCTTGATGAAACAACGCGGCGAGCTTTGATCAACGACCTTTTGGAAACTTCGGCTTCCCCTGGAGAGAGC
GAGATTCTCCGCGCTGTAGAAGTCACCATTGTTGTGCACGACGACATCATTCCGTGGCGTTATCCAGCTA
AGCGCGAACTGCAATTTGGAGAATGGCAGCGCAATGACATTCTTGCAGGTATCTTCGAGCCAGCCACGAT
CGACATTGATCTGGCTATCTTGCTGACAAAAGCAAGAGAACATAGCGTTGCCTTGGTAGGTCCAGCGGCG
GAGGAACTCTTTGATCCGGTTCCTGAACAGGATCTATTTGAGGCGCTAAATGAAACCTTAACGCTATGGA
ACTCGCCGCCCGACTGGGCTGGCGATGAGCGAAATGTAGTGCTTACGTTGTCCCGCATTTGGTACAGCGC
AGTAACCGGCAAAATCGCGCCGAAGGATGTCGCTGCCGACTGGGCAATGGAGCGCCTGCCGGCCCAGTAT
CAGCCCGTCATACTTGAAGCTAGACAGGCTTATCTTGGACAAGAAGAAGATCGCTTGGCCTCGCGCGCAG
ATCAGTTGGAAGAATTTGTCCACTACGTGAAAGGCGAGATCACCAAGGTAGTCGGCAAATAACCCTCGAG
CCACCCATGACCAAAATCCCTTAACGTGAGTTACGCGTCGTTCCACTGAGCGTCAGACCCCGTAGAAAAG
ATCAAAGGATCTTCTTGAGATCCTTTTTTTCTGCGCGTAATCTGCTGCTTGCAAACAAAAAAACCACCGC
TACCAGCGGTGGTTTGTTTGCCGGATCAAGAGCTACCAACTCTTTTTCCGAAGGTAACTGGCTTCAGCAG
AGCGCAGATACCAAATACTGTTCTTCTAGTGTAGCCGTAGTTAGGCCACCACTTCAAGAACTCTGTAGCA
CCGCCTACATACCTCGCTCTGCTAATCCTGTTACCAGTGGCTGCTGCCAGTGGCGATAAGTCGTGTCTTA
CCGGGTTGGACTCAAGACGATAGTTACCGGATAAGGCGCAGCGGTCGGGCTGAACGGGGGGTTCGTGCAC
ACAGCCCAGCTTGGAGCGAACGACCTACACCGAACTGAGATACCTACAGCGTGAGCTATGAGAAAGCGCC
ACGCTTCCCGAAGGGAGAAAGGCGGACAGGTATCCGGTAAGCGGCAGGGTCGGAACAGGAGAGCGCACGA
GGGAGCTTCCAGGGGGAAACGCCTGGTATCTTTATAGTCCTGTCGGGTTTCGCCACCTCTGACTTGAGCG
TCGATTTTTGTGATGCTCGTCAGGGGGGCGGAGCCTATGGAAAAACGCCAGCAACGCGGCCTTTTTACGG
TTCCTGGCCTTTTGCTGGCCTTTTGCTCACATGTT
